>Addgene plasmid #174224 | pPU-huMDA5-miR30-MDA5 | addgene full sequence | sequence record 343870 | Addgene NGS Result
GTCGACGGATCGGGAGATCTCCCGATCCCCTATGGTGCACTCTCAGTACAATCTGCTCTGATGCCGCATA
GTTAAGCCAGTATCTGCTCCCTGCTTGTGTGTTGGAGGTCGCTGAGTAGTGCGCGAGCAAAATTTAAGCT
ACAACAAGGCAAGGCTTGACCGACAATTGCATGAAGAATCTGCTTAGGGTTAGGCGTTTTGCGCTGCTTC
GCGATGTACGGGCCAGATATACGCGCTGTGGAATGTGTGTCAGTTAGGGTGTGGAAAGTCCCCAGGCTCC
CCAGCAGGCAGAAGTATGCAAAGCATGCATCTCAATTAGTCAGCAACCAGGTGTGGAAAGTCCCCAGGCT
CCCCAGCAGGCAGAAGTATGCAAAGCATGCATCTCAATTAGTCAGCAACCATAGTCCCGCCCCTAACTCC
GCCCATCCCGCCCCTAACTCCGCCCAGTTCCGCCCATTCTCCGCCCCATGGCTGACTAATTTTTTTTATT
TATGCAGAGGCCGAGGCCGCCTCTGCCTCTGAGCTATTCCAGAAGTAGTGAGGAGGCTTTTTTGGAGGCC
TAGGCTTTTGCAAAAAGCTCGCGTTGACATTGATTATTGACTAGTTATTAATAGTAATCAATTACGGGGT
CATTAGTTCATAGCCCATATATGGAGTTCCGCGTTACATAACTTACGGTAAATGGCCCGCCTGGCTGACC
GCCCAACGACCCCCGCCCATTGACGTCAATAATGACGTATGTTCCCATAGTAACGCCAATAGGGACTTTC
CATTGACGTCAATGGGTGGAGTATTTACGGTAAACTGCCCACTTGGCAGTACATCAAGTGTATCATATGC
CAAGTACGCCCCCTATTGACGTCAATGACGGTAAATGGCCCGCCTGGCATTATGCCCAGTACATGACCTT
ATGGGACTTTCCTACTTGGCAGTACATCTACGTATTAGTCATCGCTATTACCATGGTGATGCGGTTTTGG
CAGTACATCAATGGGCGTGGATAGCGGTTTGACTCACGGGGATTTCCAAGTCTCCACCCCATTGACGTCA
ATGGGAGTTTGTTTTGGCACCAAAATCAACGGGACTTTCCAAAATGTCGTAACAACTCCGCCCCATTGAC
GCAAATGGGCGGTAGGCGTGTACGGTGGGAGGTCTATATAAGCAGCGCGTTTTGCCTGTACTGGGTCTCT
CTGGTTAGACCAGATCTGAGCCTGGGAGCTCTCTGGCTAACTAGGGAACCCACTGCTTAAGCCTCAATAA
AGCTTGCCTTGAGTGCTTCAAGTAGTGTGTGCCCGTCTGTTGTGTGACTCTGGTAACTAGAGATCCCTCA
GACCCTTTTAGTCAGTGTGGAAAATCTCTAGCAGTGGCGCCCGAACAGGGACTTGAAAGCGAAAGGGAAA
CCAGAGGAGCTCTCTCGACGCAGGACTCGGCTTGCTGAAGCGCGCACGGCAAGAGGCGAGGGGCGGCGAC
TGGTGAGTACGCCAAAAATTTTGACTAGCGGAGGCTAGAAGGAGAGAGATGGGTGCGAGAGCGTCAGTAT
TAAGCGGGGGAGAATTAGATCGCGATGGGAAAAAATTCGGTTAAGGCCAGGGGGAAAGAAAAAATATAAA
TTAAAACATATAGTATGGGCAAGCAGGGAGCTAGAACGATTCGCAGTTAATCCTGGCCTGTTAGAAACAT
CAGAAGGCTGTAGACAAATACTGGGACAGCTACAACCATCCCTTCAGACAGGATCAGAAGAACTTAGATC
ATTATATAATACAGTAGCAACCCTCTATTGTGTGCATCAAAGGATAGAGATAAAAGACACCAAGGAAGCT
TTAGACAAGATAGAGGAAGAGCAAAACAAAAGTAAGACCACCGCACAGCAAGCGGCCGGCCGCTGATCTT
CAGACCTGGAGGAGGAGATATGAGGGACAATTGGAGAAGTGAATTATATAAATATAAAGTAGTAAAAATT
GAACCATTAGGAGTAGCACCCACCAAGGCAAAGAGAAGAGTGGTGCAGAGAGAAAAAAGAGCAGTGGGAA
TAGGAGCTTTGTTCCTTGGGTTCTTGGGAGCAGCAGGAAGCACTATGGGCGCAGCGTCAATGACGCTGAC
GGTACAGGCCAGACAATTATTGTCTGGTATAGTGCAGCAGCAGAACAATTTGCTGAGGGCTATTGAGGCG
CAACAGCATCTGTTGCAACTCACAGTCTGGGGCATCAAGCAGCTCCAGGCAAGAATCCTGGCTGTGGAAA
GATACCTAAAGGATCAACAGCTCCTGGGGATTTGGGGTTGCTCTGGAAAACTCATTTGCACCACTGCTGT
GCCTTGGAATGCTAGTTGGAGTAATAAATCTCTGGAACAGATTTGGAATCACACGACCTGGATGGAGTGG
GACAGAGAAATTAACAATTACACAAGCTTAATACACTCCTTAATTGAAGAATCGCAAAACCAGCAAGAAA
AGAATGAACAAGAATTATTGGAATTAGATAAATGGGCAAGTTTGTGGAATTGGTTTAACATAACAAATTG
GCTGTGGTATATAAAATTATTCATAATGATAGTAGGAGGCTTGGTAGGTTTAAGAATAGTTTTTGCTGTA
CTTTCTATAGTGAATAGAGTTAGGCAGGGATATTCACCATTATCGTTTCAGACCCACCTCCCAACCCCGA
GGGGACCCGACAGGCCCGAAGGAATAGAAGAAGAAGGTGGAGAGAGAGACAGAGACAGATCCATTCGATT
AGTGAACGGATCGGCACTGCGTGCGCCAATTCTGCAGACAAATGGCAGTATTCATCCACAATTTTAAAAG
AAAAGGGGGGATTGGGGGGTACAGTGCAGGGGAAAGAATAGTAGACATAATAGCAACAGACATACAAACT
AAAGAATTACAAAAACAAATTACAAAAATTCAAAATTTTCGGGTTTATTACAGGGACAGCAGAGATCCAG
TTTGGTTAATTAACTGCAGCCCCGATAAAATAAAAGATTTTATTTAGTCTCCAGAAAAAGGGGGGAATGA
AAGACCCCACCTGTAGGTTTGGCAAGCTAGCTGCAGTAACGCCATTTTGCAAGGCATGGAAAAATACCAA
ACCAAGAATAGAGAAGTTCAGATCAAGGGCGGGTACATGAAAATAGCTAACGTTGGGCCAAACAGGATAT
CTGCGGTGAGCAGTTTCGGCCCCGGCCCGGGGCCAAGAACAGATGGTCACCGCAGTTTCGGCCCCGGCCC
GAGGCCAAGAACAGATGGTCCCCAGATATGGCCCAACCCTCAGCAGTTTCTTAAGACCCATCAGATGTTT
CCAGGCTCCCCCAAGGACCTGAAATGACCCTGCGCCTTATTTGAATTAACCAATCAGCCTGCTTCTCGCT
TCTGTTCGCGCGCTTCTGCTTCCCGAGCTCTATAAAAGAGCTCACAACCCCTCACTCGGCGCGCCAGTCC
TCCGACAGACTGAGTCGCCCGGGGGTCTAGTGCCACCATGACCGAGTACAAGCCCACGGTGCGCCTCGCC
ACCCGCGACGACGTCCCCCGGGCCGTACGCACCCTCGCCGCCGCGTTCGCCGACTACCCCGCCACGCGCC
ACACCGTGGACCCGGACCGCCACATCGAGCGGGTCACCGAGCTGCAAGAACTCTTCCTCACGCGCGTCGG
GCTCGACATCGGCAAGGTGTGGGTCGCGGACGACGGCGCCGCGGTGGCGGTCTGGACCACGCCGGAGAGC
GTCGAAGCGGGGGCGGTGTTCGCCGAGATCGGCCCGCGCATGGCCGAGTTGAGCGGTTCCCGGCTGGCCG
CGCAGCAACAGATGGAAGGCCTCCTGGCGCCGCACCGGCCCAAGGAGCCCGCGTGGTTCCTGGCCACCGT
CGGCGTCTCGCCCGACCACCAGGGCAAGGGTCTGGGCAGCGCCGTCGTGCTCCCCGGAGTGGAGGCGGCC
GAGCGCGCCGGGGTGCCCGCCTTCCTGGAGACCTCCGCGCCCCGCAACCTCCCCTTCTACGAGCGGCTCG
GCTTCACCGTCACCGCCGACGTCGAGGTGCCCGAAGGACCGCGCACCTGGTGCATGACCCGCAAGCCCGG
TGCCATGCAGATCTTTGTGAAGACCCTCACTGGCAAAACCATCACCCTTGAGGTCGAGCCCAGTGACACC
ATTGAGAATGTCAAAGCCAAAATTCAAGACAAGGAGGGTATCCCACCTGACCAGCAGCGTCTGATATTTG
CCGGCAGACAGCTGGAGGATGGCCGCACTCTCTCAGACTACAACATCCAGAAAGAGTCCACCCTGCACCT
GGTGTTGCGCCTGCGAGGTGGCGGATCCATGAGTAATGGTTACTCAACCGATGAGAATTTCAGGTATCTG
ATTTCCTGTTTCAGAGCCCGAGTCAAAATGTACATACAAGTCGAACCTGTGTTGGATTATCTCACTTTTC
TCCCAGCAGAAGTGAAGGAACAAATTCAACGGACGGTAGCAACTTCAGGAAATATGCAGGCGGTTGAGCT
TTTACTCAGCACATTGGAAAAGGGTGTGTGGCACCTTGGGTGGACTAGAGAGTTTGTAGAGGCCCTCCGC
CGCACTGGTAGCCCCTTGGCTGCGCGATACATGAACCCGGAGCTGACCGATTTGCCATCACCTTCCTTTG
AGAACGCCCATGATGAGTATCTGCAACTCTTGAACCTTCTTCAACCGACCTTGGTTGACAAACTGTTGGT
ACGCGACGTACTGGACAAATGTATGGAGGAAGAACTGCTGACCATTGAAGACAGGAATCGGATCGCCGCC
GCCGAGAATAACGGCAATGAATCCGGCGTCAGGGAATTGCTGAAACGCATCGTTCAAAAGGAGAACTGGT
TTAGTGCCTTTCTCAACGTGCTGCGCCAAACCGGTAATAATGAGTTGGTACAAGAGTTGACGGGTTCCGA
CTGTTCCGAGTCAAATGCGGAAATAGAAAACCTTTCTCAAGTAGACGGCCCGCAGGTCGAGGAACAGCTT
CTGAGTACGACAGTCCAACCAAATCTGGAGAAGGAGGTGTGGGGAATGGAAAATAACAGTTCTGAATCAA
GTTTCGCCGACAGTTCAGTCGTGTCCGAATCTGACACGAGCTTGGCAGAAGGATCAGTTAGTTGTTTGGA
CGAGTCTCTTGGGCACAACTCCAACATGGGCAGCGACTCTGGGACTATGGGTAGCGACTCTGATGAGGAA
AACGTGGCCGCTCGGGCGTCCCCAGAGCCTGAACTTCAGCTTCGCCCCTATCAGATGGAGGTTGCGCAGC
CCGCCTTGGAAGGTAAAAACATCATTATCTGTTTGCCTACCGGCAGTGGAAAGACACGAGTAGCGGTCTA
CATCGCCAAAGACCACTTGGACAAAAAGAAAAAGGCGTCAGAGCCTGGTAAAGTGATAGTTTTGGTCAAC
AAGGTTCTCTTGGTGGAGCAGCTCTTTCGGAAGGAGTTTCAGCCCTTTCTGAAGAAATGGTATCGAGTGA
TCGGCTTGTCAGGCGATACGCAGTTGAAAATATCATTTCCAGAGGTAGTAAAGTCCTGTGACATCATCAT
ATCAACTGCCCAAATTCTTGAAAATTCCTTGCTGAACTTGGAAAACGGGGAAGACGCGGGGGTACAACTC
AGCGATTTCAGTCTGATCATCATTGATGAGTGTCATCACACGAATAAAGAAGCAGTGTATAACAATATAA
TGAGGCACTATCTGATGCAGAAACTTAAAAACAACAGACTGAAAAAGGAGAACAAGCCCGTCATTCCATT
GCCGCAAATTCTTGGCCTTACGGCCAGCCCCGGCGTTGGTGGGGCCACCAAACAAGCCAAGGCTGAAGAA
CACATCCTCAAATTGTGCGCAAACTTGGATGCTTTTACAATAAAGACAGTGAAAGAAAATCTTGACCAGC
TCAAAAACCAGATACAAGAACCTTGCAAGAAATTCGCGATAGCCGACGCTACCCGAGAAGATCCTTTTAA
AGAGAAGCTGCTGGAAATTATGACGCGGATACAGACGTATTGTCAAATGAGCCCTATGTCTGACTTTGGG
ACGCAACCATATGAGCAATGGGCCATACAGATGGAAAAAAAAGCTGCGAAAGAGGGCAATCGAAAAGAGC
GCGTCTGTGCGGAGCATCTCAGGAAGTATAATGAGGCGCTGCAGATCAACGATACGATCCGCATGATCGA
TGCGTACACTCACCTGGAAACGTTTTACAATGAAGAGAAAGATAAGAAATTTGCGGTCATCGAGGACGAC
TCAGATGAAGGCGGTGACGACGAGTATTGCGACGGAGATGAGGACGAGGATGATCTTAAGAAGCCTTTGA
AACTCGATGAGACTGACCGCTTCCTCATGACCCTTTTCTTCGAGAATAATAAAATGCTGAAGAGGCTGGC
CGAAAATCCAGAGTACGAGAACGAGAAGCTCACGAAACTGCGCAATACAATAATGGAACAATATACCCGC
ACGGAAGAAAGCGCAAGAGGCATCATTTTCACTAAAACCAGGCAGAGTGCCTACGCCTTGAGTCAGTGGA
TAACCGAAAATGAGAAATTCGCTGAGGTCGGTGTAAAAGCTCACCATCTTATCGGCGCTGGACACAGTTC
AGAGTTTAAACCGATGACTCAAAATGAGCAGAAAGAGGTAATTAGTAAATTCCGAACAGGAAAGATTAAC
TTGCTGATAGCCACAACTGTGGCCGAAGAGGGCTTGGACATAAAGGAGTGCAATATCGTCATACGGTATG
GTCTCGTCACTAACGAAATAGCAATGGTCCAGGCCCGCGGACGGGCTAGAGCCGATGAGAGCACTTATGT
ACTTGTTGCCCATTCTGGAAGCGGGGTGATCGAGCATGAAACCGTGAATGATTTTCGCGAAAAAATGATG
TACAAGGCTATACACTGTGTGCAAAACATGAAGCCAGAAGAATACGCCCACAAGATTCTGGAACTCCAAA
TGCAAAGCATTATGGAGAAAAAAATGAAGACTAAACGCAACATT
[375 nt withheld, positions 6975-7349]
TGTTGTCTGTTTAGTGACGAAGATTAGGCGGCCGCCTTCTTAACCCAACAGAAGGCTCGAGAAGGTATAT
TGCTGTTGACAGTGAGCGACGAGAGAAGATGATGTATAAATAGTGAAGCCACAGATGTATTTATACATCA
TCTTCTCTCGGTGCCTACTGCCTCGGACTTCAAGGGGCTAGAATTCGGCAGCTGTAGATCTTAGCCACTT
TTTAAAAGAAAAGGGGGGACTGGAAGGGCTAACTGCATCCGGACTGTACTGGGTCTCTCTGGTTAGACCA
GATCTGAGCCTGGGAGCTCTCTGGCTAACTAGGGAACCCACTGCTTAAGCCTCAATAAAGCTTGCCTTGA
GTGCTTCAAGTAGTGTGTGCCCGTCTGTTGTGTGACTCTGGTAACTAGAGATCCCTCAGACCCTTTTAGT
CAGTGTGGAAAATCTCTAGCAGGGCCCGTTTCATGTGAGCAAAAGGCCAGCAAAAGGCCAGGAACCGTAA
AAAGGCCGCGTTGCTGGCGTTTTTCCATAGGCTCCGCCCCCCTGACGAGCATCACAAAAATCGACGCTCA
AGTCAGAGGTGGCGAAACCCGACAGGACTATAAAGATACCAGGCGTTTCCCCCTGGAAGCTCCCTCGTGC
GCTCTCCTGTTCCGACCCTGCCGCTTACCGGATACCTGTCCGCCTTTCTCCCTTCGGGAAGCGTGGCGCT
TTCTCATAGCTCACGCTGTAGGTATCTCAGTTCGGTGTAGGTCGTTCGCTCCAAGCTGGGCTGTGTGCAC
GAACCCCCCGTTCAGCCCGACCGCTGCGCCTTATCCGGTAACTATCGTCTTGAGTCCAACCCGGTAAGAC
ACGACTTATCGCCACTGGCAGCAGCCACTGGTAACAGGATTAGCAGAGCGAGGTATGTAGGCGGTGCTAC
AGAGTTCTTGAAGTGGTGGCCTAACTACGGCTACACTAGAAGAACAGTATTTGGTATCTGCGCTCTGCTG
AAGCCAGTTACCTTCGGAAAAAGAGTTGGTAGCTCTTGATCCGGCAAACAAACCACCGCTGGTAGCGGTG
GTTTTTTTGTTTGCAAGCAGCAGATTACGCGCAGAAAAAAAGGATCTCAAGAAGATCCTTTGATCTTTTC
TACGGGGTCTGACGCTCAGTGGAACGAAAACTCACGTTAAGGGATTTTGGTCATGAGATTATCAAAAAGG
ATCTTCACCTAGATCCTTTTAAATTAAAAATGAAGTTTTAAATCAATCTAAAGTATATATGAGTAAACTT
GGTCTGACAGTTACCAATGCTTAATCAGTGAGGCACCTATCTCAGCGATCTGTCTATTTCGTTCATCCAT
AGTTGCCTGACTCCCCGTCGTGTAGATAACTACGATACGGGAGGGCTTACCATCTGGCCCCAGTGCTGCA
ATGATACCGCGAGACCCACGCTCACCGGCTCCAGATTTATCAGCAATAAACCAGCCAGCCGGAAGGGCCG
AGCGCAGAAGTGGTCCTGCAACTTTATCCGCCTCCATCCAGTCTATTAATTGTTGCCGGGAAGCTAGAGT
AAGTAGTTCGCCAGTTAATAGTTTGCGCAACGTTGTTGCCATTGCTACAGGCATCGTGGTGTCACGCTCG
TCGTTTGGTATGGCTTCATTCAGCTCCGGTTCCCAACGATCAAGGCGAGTTACATGATCCCCCATGTTGT
GCAAAAAAGCGGTTAGCTCCTTCGGTCCTCCGATCGTTGTCAGAAGTAAGTTGGCCGCAGTGTTATCACT
CATGGTTATGGCAGCACTGCATAATTCTCTTACTGTCATGCCATCCGTAAGATGCTTTTCTGTGACTGGT
GAGTACTCAACCAAGTCATTCTGAGAATAGTGTATGCGGCGACCGAGTTGCTCTTGCCCGGCGTCAATAC
GGGATAATACCGCGCCACATAGCAGAACTTTAAAAGTGCTCATCATTGGAAAACGTTCTTCGGGGCGAAA
ACTCTCAAGGATCTTACCGCTGTTGAGATCCAGTTCGATGTAACCCACTCGTGCACCCAACTGATCTTCA
GCATCTTTTACTTTCACCAGCGTTTCTGGGTGAGCAAAAACAGGAAGGCAAAATGCCGCAAAAAAGGGAA
TAAGGGCGACACGGAAATGTTGAATACTCATACTCTTCCTTTTTCAATATTATTGAAGCATTTATCAGGG
TTATTGTCTCATGAGCGGATACATATTTGAATGTATTTAGAAAAATAAACAAATAGGGGTTCCGCGCACA
TTTCCCCGAAAAGTGCCACCTGAC
Features (pLannotate 1.2.2; 21 found; start..end, strand, type, name):
     31..83      -  misc_feature   bom (fragment): basis of mobility region from pBR322
    245..574     +  promoter       SV40 promoter: SV40 enhancer and early promoter
    586..965     +  enhancer       CMV enhancer: human cytomegalovirus immediate early enhancer
    966..1165    +  promoter       CMV promoter: human cytomegalovirus (CMV) immediate early promoter
   1183..1363    +  LTR            5' LTR (truncated): truncated 5' long terminal repeat (LTR) from HIV-1
   1410..1535    +  misc_feature   HIV-1 Ψ: packaging signal of human immunodeficiency virus type 1
   1519..1857    +  CDS            HIV-1 gag (fragment): gag protein from human immunodeficiency virus 1; gag
   2032..2265    +  misc_feature   RRE: The Rev response element (RRE) of HIV-1 allows for Rev-dependent mRNA export from the nucleus to the cytoplasm.
   2642..2742    +  CDS            Rev (fragment): human immunodeficiency virus 1 (HIV-1) Rev protein; rev; enhances nuclear export of unspliced and incompletely spliced viral mRNAs
   2792..2909    +  misc_feature   cPPT/CTS: central polypurine tract and central termination sequence of HIV-1
   3046..3453    +  promoter       SFFV promoter: spleen focus-forming virus long terminal repeat (LTR) promoter
   3468..4064    +  CDS            PuroR: puromycin N-acetyltransferase; pac from Streptomyces alboniger; confers resistance to puromycin
   4065..4292    +  CDS            UBIQ_CERCA: Experimental evidence at protein level: Swiss-Prot protein existence level 1. Ubiquitin exists either covalently attached to another protein, or free (unanchored). When covalently bound, it is conjugated to target proteins via an isopeptide bond either as a monomer (monoubiquitin), a polymer linked via different Lys residues of the ubiquitin (polyubiquitin chains) or a linear polymer linked via the initiator Met of the ubiquitin (linear polyubiquitin chains). Polyubiquitin chains, when attached to a target protein, have different functions depending on the Lys residue of the ubiquitin that is
   4299..7373    +  CDS            IFIH1 (sequence partly withheld): IFIH1_HUMAN - Also known as MDA5, RH116. Experimental evidence at protein level: Swiss-Prot protein existence level 1. Innate immune receptor which acts as a cytoplasmic sensor of viral nucleic acids and plays a major role in sensing viral infection and in the activation of a cascade of antiviral responses including the induction of type I interferons and proinflammatory cytokines. Its ligands include mRNA lacking 2'-O-methylation at their 5' cap and long- dsRNA (>1 kb in length). Upon ligand binding it associates with mitochondria antiviral signaling protein (MAVS/IPS1) which activates the IK
   7389..7434    +  ncRNA          5' miR-30a (fragment): sequence upstream of the 71-nt precursor of the human miR-30a microRNA (Zeng et al., 2002) miRNA
   7504..7529    +  ncRNA          3' miR-30a (fragment): sequence downstream of the 71-nt precursor of the human miR-30a microRNA (Zeng et al., 2002) miRNA
   7559..7578    +  misc_feature   cPPT/CTS (fragment): central polypurine tract and central termination sequence of HIV-1
   7610..7790    +  LTR            5' LTR (truncated): truncated 5' long terminal repeat (LTR) from HIV-1
   7861..8449    -  rep_origin     ori: high-copy-number ColE1/pMB1/pBR322/pUC origin of replication
   8620..9480    -  CDS            AmpR: β-lactamase; bla; confers resistance to ampicillin, carbenicillin, and related antibiotics
   9481..9585    -  promoter       AmpR promoter: bla
