[The description below was written by a language model from this plasmid's Addgene catalogue record and pLannotate feature annotations shown in this document.]
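Description:
pPU-huMDA5-miR30-MDA5 is an HIV-1-based lentiviral transfer vector built on the pPU-miR30 backbone. It is designed as an all-in-one knockdown-and-rescue tool for human MDA5 (IFIH1), the cytoplasmic RNA sensor that signals through MAVS to induce type I interferon. In bacteria it is maintained through a high-copy ColE1/pUC-type origin and selected with ampicillin via β-lactamase. The viral portion begins with a CMV enhancer/promoter placed ahead of a truncated 5' LTR, which would drive genomic RNA production in packaging cells. This is followed by the Ψ packaging signal with a gag fragment, the RRE for Rev-dependent nuclear export, and a cPPT/CTS element. A second truncated LTR, annotated by the software as a 5' LTR but occupying the 3' position, closes the provirus. An SV40 enhancer/early promoter is also annotated upstream of the CMV element. No WPRE is annotated.

The payload is a single SFFV promoter-driven transcript. Its open reading frames run contiguously from puromycin N-acetyltransferase to a ubiquitin unit to full-length human IFIH1. This layout suggests a fusion polyprotein in which cellular ubiquitin-specific proteases cleave after ubiquitin to release the selection marker and MDA5 separately, though the record does not state this explicitly. Downstream of the MDA5 coding sequence, miR-30a flanking sequences frame an shRNA against human MDA5, so the same transcript also yields the knockdown hairpin through the microRNA pathway. The depositor describes the expressed MDA5 as a rescue, but the record does not say how the rescue copy escapes the shRNA. Puromycin selects transduced mammalian cells. The associated work concerns the requirement for MDA5 in innate immune detection of intron-containing HIV-1 RNA.
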