Addgene plasmid #174224: pPU-huMDA5-miR30-MDA5
Purpose: All-in-one huMDA5 rescue-MDA5 shRNA knockdown vector
Depositing lab: Jeremy Luban. Depositing organization: University of Massachusetts, Worcester. Publication: IFIH1 (MDA5) is required for innate immune detection of intron-containing RNA expressed from the HIV-1 provirus. Guney MH, Nagalekshmi K, McCauley SM, Carbone C, Aydemir O, Luban J. Proc Natl Acad Sci U S A. 2024 Jul 16;121(29):e2404349121. doi: 10.1073/pnas.2404349121. Epub 2024 Jul 10. PubMed 38985764.
Backbone
  Vector backbone: pPU-miR30
  Vector type: Mammalian Expression, Lentiviral, RNAi
  Selectable markers: Puromycin
Growth in bacteria
  Bacterial resistance: Ampicillin, 100 μg/mL
  Growth temperature: 30°C
  Growth strain: NEB Stable
  Copy number: High Copy
Gene/Insert
  Gene/Insert name: MDA5 (alt name: IFIH1)
  gRNA/shRNA sequence: TTTATACATCATCTTCTCTCGG
  Species: H. sapiens (human)
  Entrez Gene: IFIH1 (a.k.a. AGS7, Hlcd, IDDM19, IMD95, MDA-5, MDA5, RLR-2, SGMRT1)
  Promoter: SFFV
  Cloning method: Restriction Enzyme; 5′ cloning site unknown (unknown if destroyed)
Terms and licenses: Academic/Nonprofit Terms; Industry Terms: Not Available to Industry
Depositor comments: This plasmid expresses an shRNA targeting human MDA5 and also expresses human MDA5 as a rescue. Please visit https://doi.org/10.1101/2023.11.17.567619 for bioRxiv preprint.
How to cite: pPU-huMDA5-miR30-MDA5 was a gift from Jeremy Luban (Addgene plasmid # 174224 ; http://n2t.net/addgene:174224 ; RRID:Addgene_174224)
